Addgene plasmid #216260: pGW1-ExSYTE-EGFP-DTE
Purpose: ExSYTE - EGFP fusion with 3'UTR of Rat Arc DTE
Depositing lab: Susumu Tomita. Depositing organization: Yale University. Publication: Chemogenetic regulation of the TARP-lipid interaction mimics LTP and reversibly modifies behavior. Park J, Berthoux C, Hoyos-Ramirez E, Shan L, Morimoto-Tomita M, Wang Y, Castillo PE, Tomita S. Cell Rep. 2023 Aug 29;42(8):112826. doi: 10.1016/j.celrep.2023.112826. Epub 2023 Jul 19. PubMed 37471228.
Backbone
  Vector backbone: pGW1
  Total vector size (bp): 8900
  Vector type: Mammalian Expression
Growth in bacteria
  Bacterial resistance: Ampicillin, 100 μg/mL
  Growth temperature: 37°C
  Growth strain: DH5alpha
  Copy number: Low Copy
Gene/Insert
  Gene/Insert name: ExSYTE EGFP - Rat DTE
  Insert size (bp): 3717
Terms and licenses: Academic/Nonprofit Terms; Industry Terms: Not Available to Industry
How to cite: pGW1-ExSYTE-EGFP-DTE was a gift from Susumu Tomita (Addgene plasmid # 216260 ; http://n2t.net/addgene:216260 ; RRID:Addgene_216260)
