[The description below was written by a language model from this plasmid's Addgene catalogue record and pLannotate feature annotations shown in this document.]
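Description:
pGW1-ExSYTE-EGFP-DTE is an 8.9 kb mammalian expression plasmid built on the pGW1 backbone. It is propagated in E. coli through a ColE1/pUC-type origin and selected with ampicillin via the β-lactamase gene. The catalogue lists it as low copy, although the annotated origin is of the type usually described as high copy. Backbone remnants include fragments of lacZα, lacI, rop, bom and an SV40 origin.

Expression is driven by the human cytomegalovirus immediate-early enhancer and promoter followed by CMV intron A, which generally boosts transcript processing and expression, and is terminated by an SV40 polyadenylation signal. The roughly 3.7 kb insert sits between attB1 and attB2 sites, indicating it was introduced by Gateway recombination. According to the feature table, the ExSYTE coding region consists of a large N-terminal portion of Cacng8 (TARP γ-8, an auxiliary subunit that regulates AMPA receptor trafficking and gating). This is followed by two tandem copies of the tetracycline repressor TetR and then a shorter Cacng8 fragment, so the TetR pair appears to be inserted within the TARP sequence. EGFP follows downstream as a fluorescent fusion tag.

The unannotated stretch between EGFP and attB2 presumably corresponds to the rat Arc 3'UTR element (DTE) named in the record. The record does not spell out the abbreviation, but Arc 3'UTR sequences are known for directing mRNAs to dendrites. The associated publication concerns chemogenetic regulation of the TARP–lipid interaction, which suggests use as a ligand-controllable, fluorescently trackable TARP for manipulating synaptic AMPA receptor function in neurons. The record itself does not detail the mechanism.
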