Features (pLannotate 1.2.2; 24 found; start..end, strand, type, name):
     24..178     -  CDS            lacZα (fragment): LacZα fragment of β-galactosidase; lacZ fragment
    199..576     -  CDS            UL127: UL127_HCMVA - Protein predicted: Swiss-Prot protein existence level 4. From Human cytomegalovirus (strain AD169) (HHV-5) (Human herpesvirus 5).
    743..1122    +  enhancer       CMV enhancer: human cytomegalovirus immediate early enhancer
   1123..1326    +  promoter       CMV promoter: human cytomegalovirus (CMV) immediate early promoter
   1462..2288    +  intron         CMV intron A: human cytomegalovirus intron A (Chapman et al., 1991)
   2312..2336    +  protein_bind   attB1: mutant version of attB; recombination site for the Gateway® BP reaction BP Clonase™
   2348..3121    +  CDS            Cacng8 (fragment): CCG8_RAT - Experimental evidence at protein level: Swiss-Prot protein existence level 1. Regulates the activity of L-type calcium channels that contain CACNA1C as pore-forming subunit (By similarity). Regulates the trafficking and gating properties of AMPA-selective glutamate receptors (AMPARs). Promotes their targeting to the cell membrane and synapses and modulates their gating properties by slowing their rates of activation, deactivation and desensitization and by mediating their resensitization. Does not show subunit-specific AMPA receptor regulation and regulates all AMPAR subunits. Thoug
   3140..3760    +  CDS            tetR: TETR2_ECOLX - Experimental evidence at protein level: Swiss-Prot protein existence level 1. TetR is the repressor of the tetracycline resistance element; its N-terminal region forms a helix-turn-helix structure and binds DNA. Binding of tetracycline to TetR reduces the repressor affinity for the tetracycline resistance gene (tetA) promoter operator sites. From Escherichia coli.
   3803..4423    +  CDS            tetR: TETR2_ECOLX - Experimental evidence at protein level: Swiss-Prot protein existence level 1. TetR is the repressor of the tetracycline resistance element; its N-terminal region forms a helix-turn-helix structure and binds DNA. Binding of tetracycline to TetR reduces the repressor affinity for the tetracycline resistance gene (tetA) promoter operator sites. From Escherichia coli.
   4424..4624    +  CDS            Cacng8 (fragment): CCG8_MOUSE - Experimental evidence at protein level: Swiss-Prot protein existence level 1. Regulates the activity of L-type calcium channels that contain CACNA1C as pore-forming subunit (PubMed:21127204). Regulates the trafficking and gating properties of AMPA-selective glutamate receptors (AMPARs). Promotes their targeting to the cell membrane and synapses and modulates their gating properties by slowing their rates of activation, deactivation and desensitization and by mediating their resensitization. Does not show subunit-specific AMPA receptor regulation and regulates all AMPAR subunits. T
   4676..5392    +  CDS            EGFP: EGFP is a basic (constitutively fluorescent) green fluorescent protein published in 1996, derived from Aequorea victoria. It is reported to be a rapidly-maturing weak dimer with moderate acid sensitivity.
   6072..6096    -  protein_bind   attB2: mutant version of attB; recombination site for the Gateway® BP reaction BP Clonase™
   6123..6207    +  CDS            large T antigen (fragment): large T antigen from SV40 (simian virus 40)
   6230..6364    +  polyA_signal   SV40 poly(A) signal: SV40 polyadenylation signal
   6411..6427    -  protein_bind   lac operator: The lac repressor binds to the lac operator to inhibit transcription in E. coli. This inhibition can be relieved by adding lactose or isopropyl-β-D-thiogalactopyranoside (IPTG). lac repressor encoded by lacI
   6435..6465    -  promoter       lac promoter: promoter for the E. coli lac operon
   6513..6605    -  CDS            lacI (fragment): lac repressor; lacI; The lac repressor binds to the lac operator to inhibit transcription in E. coli. This inhibition can be relieved by adding lactose or isopropyl-β-D-thiogalactopyranoside (IPTG).
   6788..7376    -  rep_origin     ori: high-copy-number ColE1/pMB1/pBR322/pUC origin of replication
   7547..8407    -  CDS            AmpR: β-lactamase; bla; confers resistance to ampicillin, carbenicillin, and related antibiotics
   8408..8425    -  promoter       AmpR promoter (fragment): bla
   8461..8549    -  promoter       AmpR promoter (fragment): bla
   8644..8679    +  CDS            rop (fragment): Rop protein, which maintains plasmids at low copy number; rop
   8781..8832    +  misc_feature   bom (fragment): basis of mobility region from pBR322
   8841..16      -  rep_origin     SV40 ori (fragment) (across the origin): SV40 origin of replication
>Addgene plasmid #216260 | pGW1-ExSYTE-EGFP-DTE | addgene full sequence | sequence record 430595 | Addgene NGS Result
AAAAAAAATTAGTCAGGGCGCCATTCGCCATTCAGGCTGCGCAACTGTTGGGAAGGGCGATCGGTGCGGG
CCTCTTCGCTATTACGCCAGCTGGCGAAAGGGGGATGTGCTGCAAGGCGATTAAGTTGGGTAACGCCAGG
GTTTTCCCAGTCACGACGTTGTAAAACGACGGCCAGTGCCCGTGTCAAGGACGGTGACTGCAGTGAATAA
TAAAATGTGTGTTTGTCCGAAATACGCGTTTTGAGATTTCTGTCGCCGACTAAATTCATGTCGCGCGATA
GTGGTGTTTATCGCCGATAGAGATGGCGATATTGGAAAAATCGATATTTGAAAATATGGCATATTGAAAA
TGTCGCCGATGTGAGTTTCTGTGTAACTGATATCGCCATTTTTCCAAAAGTGATTTTTGGGCATACGCGA
TATCTGGCGATAGCGCTTATATCGTTTACGGGGGATGGCGATAGACGACTTTGGTGACTTGGGCGATTCT
GTGTGTCGCAAATATCGCAGTTTCGATATAGGTGACAGACGATATGAGGCTATATCGCCGATAGAGGCGA
CATCAAGCTGGCACATGGCCAATGCATATCGATCTATACATTGAATCAATATTGGCCATTAGCCATATTA
TTCATTGGTTATATAGCATAAATCAATATTGGCTATTGGCCATTGCATACGTTGTATCCATATCATAATA
TGTACATTTATATTGGCTCATGTCCAACATTACCGCCATGTTGACATTGATTATTGACTAGTTATTAATA
GTAATCAATTACGGGGTCATTAGTTCATAGCCCATATATGGAGTTCCGCGTTACATAACTTACGGTAAAT
GGCCCGCCTGGCTGACCGCCCAACGACCCCCGCCCATTGACGTCAATAATGACGTATGTTCCCATAGTAA
CGCCAATAGGGACTTTCCATTGACGTCAATGGGTGGAGTATTTACGGTAAACTGCCCACTTGGCAGTACA
TCAAGTGTATCATATGCCAAGTACGCCCCCTATTGACGTCAATGACGGTAAATGGCCCGCCTGGCATTAT
GCCCAGTACATGACCTTATGGGACTTTCCTACTTGGCAGTACATCTACGTATTAGTCATCGCTATTACCA
TGGTGATGCGGTTTTGGCAGTACATCAATGGGCGTGGATAGCGGTTTGACTCACGGGGATTTCCAAGTCT
CCACCCCATTGACGTCAATGGGAGTTTGTTTTGGCACCAAAATCAACGGGACTTTCCAAAATGTCGTAAC
AACTCCGCCCCATTGACGCAAATGGGCGGTAGGCGTGTACGGTGGGAGGTCTATATAAGCAGAGCTCGTT
TAGTGAACCGTCAGATCGCCTGGAGACGCCATCCACGCTGTTTTGACCTCCATAGAAGACACCGGGACCG
ATCCAGCCTCCGCGGCCGGGAACGGTGCATTGGAACGCGGATTCCCCGTGCCAAGAGTGACGTAAGTACC
GCCTATAGAGTCTATAGGCCCACCCCCTTGGCTTCTTATGCATGCTATACTGTTTTTGGCTTGGGGTCTA
TACACCCCCGCTTCCTCATGTTATAGGTGATGGTATAGCTTAGCCTATAGGTGTGGGTTATTGACCATTA
TTGACCACTCCCCTATTGGTGACGATACTTTCCATTACTAATCCATAACATGGCTCTTTGCCACAACTCT
CTTTATTGGCTATATGCCAATACACTGTCCTTCAGAGACTGACACGGACTCTGTATTTTTACAGGATGGG
GTCTCATTTATTATTTACAAATTCACATATACAACACCACCGTCCCCAGTGCCCGCAGTTTTTATTAAAC
ATAACGTGGGATCTCCACGCGAATCTCGGGTACGTGTTCCGGACATGGGCTCTTCTCCGGTAGCGGCGGA
GCTTCTACATCCGAGCCCTGCTCCCATGCCTCCAGCGACTCATGGTCGCTCGGCAGCTCCTTGCTCCTAA
CAGTGGAGGCCAGACTTAGGCACAGCACGATGCCCACCACCACCAGTGTGCCGCACAAGGCCGTGGCGGT
AGGGTATGTGTCTGAAAATGAGCTCGGGGAGCGGGCTTGCACCGCTGACGCATTTGGAAGACTTAAGGCA
GCGGCAGAAGAAGATGCAGGCAGCTGAGTTGTTGTGTTCTGATAAGAGTCAGAGGTAACTCCCGTTGCGG
TGCTGTTAACGGTGGAGGGCAGTGTAGTCTGAGCAGTACTCGTTGCTGCCGCGCGCGCCACCAGACATAA
TAGCTGACAGACTAACAGACTGTTCCTTTCCATGGGTCTTTTCTGCAGTCACCGTCCTTGACACGAAGCT
TACAAGTTTGTACAAAAAAGCAGGCTCCAAGCTTAAAATGGAGTCATTGAAACGCTGGAATGAAGAGAGG
GGGTTGTGGTGCGAAAAGGGCGTTCAGGTACTACTGACCACCATAGGCGCCTTTGCAGCTTTTGGCCTCA
TGACCATCGCCATCAGCACTGACTACTGGCTCTACACAAGAGCTCTCATCTGCAACACCACCAACCTCAC
AGCAGGTGATGATGGACCACCCCATCGTGGGGGCAGTGGCTCCTCAGAGAAGAAGGACCCTGGGGGCCTC
ACACATTCAGGCCTCTGGCGGATATGCTGCCTGGAAGGGTTGAAAAGAGGTGTCTGCGTGAAGATCAACC
ACTTCCCGGAGGACACGGACTACGACCACGACAGCGCGGAGTACCTGCTCCGAGTAGTCCGGGCCTCCAG
CATCTTTCCTATCCTGAGCGCCATCCTGCTGCTGCTCGGGGGCGTGTGCGTAGCTGCCTCTCGCGTCTAC
AAATCCAAAAGGAACATCATCCTGGGCGCAGGGATCCTGTTCGTGGCAGCAGGCCTGAGCAACATCATCG
GGGTGATTGTGTACATATCGGCCAACGCCGGCGAGCCTGGCCCCAAGAGGGACGAGGAGAAGAAAAACCA
CTACTCGTACGGCTGGTCCTTCTACTTCGGCGGGCTGTCCTTCATCCTGGCTGAGGTGATCGGAGTACTG
GCCGTCAACATCTACATCGAGCGCAGCCGCGAGGCACACTGCCAATCACGCTCGGACCTGCTCAAGGCCG
GCGGCGGCGCGGGCGGCAGTGGCGGGAGCGGCCCCTCGAGCGAGCGCAGCCGCGAGGCAATGTCTAGACT
GGACAAGAGCAAAGTCATAAACTCTGCTCTGGAATTACTCAATGAAGTCGGTATCGAAGGCCTGACGACA
AGGAAACTCGCTCAAAAGCTGGGAGTTGAGCAGCCTACCCTGTACTGGCACGTGAAGAACAAGCGGGCCC
TGCTCGATGCCCTGGCAATCGAGATGCTGGACAGGCATCATACCCACTTCTGCCCCCTGGAAGGCGAGTC
ATGGCAAGACTTTCTGCGGAACAACGCCAAGTCATTCCGCTGTGCTCTCCTCTCACATCGCGACGGGGCT
AAAGTGCATCTCGGCACCCGCCCAACAGAGAAACAGTACGAAACCCTGGAAAATCAGCTCGCGTTCCTGT
GTCAGCAAGGCTTCTCCCTGGAGAACGCACTGTACGCTCTGTCCGCCGTGGGCCACTTTACACTGGGCTG
CGTATTGGAGGATCAGGAGCATCAAGTAGCAAAAGAGGAAAGAGAGACACCTACCACCGATTCTATGCCC
CCACTTCTGAGACAAGCAATTGAGCTGTTCGACCATCAGGGAGCCGAACCTGCCTTCCTTTTCGGCCTGG
AACTAATCATATGTGGCCTGGAGAAACAGCTAAAGTGCGAAAGCGGCAGCGGCAAATTTTGGAAGAGGCT
GAGAAAATTCCTCCGGAAGAGCATGTCTAGACTGGACAAGAGCAAAGTCATAAACTCTGCTCTGGAATTA
CTCAATGAAGTCGGTATCGAAGGCCTGACGACAAGGAAACTCGCTCAAAAGCTGGGAGTTGAGCAGCCTA
CCCTGTACTGGCACGTGAAGAACAAGCGGGCCCTGCTCGATGCCCTGGCAATCGAGATGCTGGACAGGCA
TCATACCCACTTCTGCCCCCTGGAAGGCGAGTCATGGCAAGACTTTCTGCGGAACAACGCCAAGTCATTC
CGCTGTGCTCTCCTCTCACATCGCGACGGGGCTAAAGTGCATCTCGGCACCCGCCCAACAGAGAAACAGT
ACGAAACCCTGGAAAATCAGCTCGCGTTCCTGTGTCAGCAAGGCTTCTCCCTGGAGAACGCACTGTACGC
TCTGTCCGCCGTGGGCCACTTTACACTGGGCTGCGTATTGGAGGATCAGGAGCATCAAGTAGCAAAAGAG
GAAAGAGAGACACCTACCACCGATTCTATGCCCCCACTTCTGAGACAAGCAATTGAGCTGTTCGACCATC
AGGGAGCCGAACCTGCCTTCCTTTTCGGCCTGGAACTAATCATATGTGGCCTGGAGAAACAGCTAAAGTG
CGAAAGCGGCAGCACTAGTGCGGGTTTTCTCACGCTGCACAACGCCTTCCCCAAGGAAGCGGCGTCCGGC
GTCACGGTCACAGTCACCGGACCGCCCGCTGCACCCGCGCCCGCGCCCGCGCCGCCCGCTCCTGCAGCGC
CCGCGCCCGGGACCCTGTCCAAAGAGGCCGCGGCGTCCAACACCAACACGCTCAACAGGAAAACCACGCC
CGTGGGAAGCGGAGCTACTAACTTCAGCCTGCTGAAGCAGGCTGGAGACGTGGAGATGGTGAGCAAGGGC
GAGGAGCTGTTCACCGGGGTGGTGCCCATCCTGGTCGAGCTGGACGGCGACGTAAACGGCCACAAGTTCA
GCGTGTCCGGCGAGGGCGAGGGCGATGCCACCTACGGCAAGCTGACCCTGAAGTTCATCTGCACCACCGG
CAAGCTGCCCGTGCCCTGGCCCACCCTCGTGACCACCCTGACCTACGGCGTGCAGTGCTTCAGCCGCTAC
CCCGACCACATGAAGCAGCACGACTTCTTCAAGTCCGCCATGCCCGAAGGCTACGTCCAGGAGCGCACCA
TCTTCTTCAAGGACGACGGCAACTACAAGACCCGCGCCGAGGTGAAGTTCGAGGGCGACACCCTGGTGAA
CCGCATCGAGCTGAAGGGCATCGACTTCAAGGAGGACGGCAACATCCTGGGGCACAAGCTGGAGTACAAC
TACAACAGCCACAACGTCTATATCATGGCCGACAAGCAGAAGAACGGCATCAAGGTGAACTTCAAGATCC
GCCACAACATCGAGGACGGCAGCGTGCAGCTCGCCGACCACTACCAGCAGAACACCCCCATCGGCGACGG
CCCCGTGCTGCTGCCCGACAACCACTACCTGAGCACCCAGTCCGCCCTGAGCAAAGACCCCAACGAGAAG
CGCGATCACATGGTCCTGCTGGAGTTCGTGACCGCCGCCGGGATCACTCTCGGCATGGACGAGCTGTACA
AGTAGTCTAGATCGGCTCCATGACTCAGCCATGCCAGGCGGAGGGTCCCAGAGGGGCTGAGTCCTCAGCC
CCAGCTGAGGCAGCAGCTGGAGTCTTCAGAGCCAGGAGAATGACACCAGGTCTCAAGCTGCTGAGAAGTC
TTTCCGGCCATGTCTGGAAGGGGTACCACCCCAGCACCAGCACCGTCCCCTCCTCTCTTGAAGCTGCCTG
CACAGAGGTTCCAAGACACTTTCAAGGCAGAGAAAATAGGATTACAAAGAGGAGGTGCCTGGCAGAGGGC
AGCACCCAGCTCAGCCTCAGAGCTGAAGGTGAAGACAAGCCAGCGTGAAACCCCGGGTCTGCCACGAATG
CCCGCTCCGCTGGCCACTCACCAGCTGCCTGCCACAAGCCACTGCAGCTTGAGCAGGGTCTGTGCCCTCT
CAGCACAGAGCCCAGTTCGCTGCGTGGCCTTTGGCCCCCGCCAGAACCTTGCAGGAGCCTTAAGGTTCGG
GCCCTAGCCCAGCCTGACCTTACCTGCTGTGCCCTGCCTGCTGGTCAAGTCCAGTCCCAGGAGACCCCAT
GCCTTGGCTCCTAGGCTGTTCCAGGCACTTCCCTGACCTGCCGGGTGATTGCCCAGCTGGAACCTCATCC
ACACCCCAGCACCAACCACCTCGTGTTGGTAACTGCTCGTGTCTTCTAGACACCCAGCTTTCTTGTACAA
AGTGGTCTCGACCTGCAGGATATCGAATTCATTGATCATAATCAGCCATACCACATTTGTAGAGGTTTTA
CTTGCTTTAAAAAACCTCCCACACCTCCCCCTGAACCTGAAACATAAAATGAATGCAATTGTTGTTGTTA
ACTTGTTTATTGCAGCTTATAATGGTTACAAATAAAGCAATAGCATCACAAATTTCACAAATAAAGCATT
TTTTTCACTGCATTCTAGTTGTGGTTTGTCCAAACTCATCAATGTATCTTATCATGTCTGGATCCGTACC
GAGCTCGCGTAATCATGTCATAGCTGTTTCCTGTGTGAAATTGTTATCCGCTCACAATTCCACACAACAT
ACGAGCCGGAAGCATAAAGTGTAAAGCCTGGGGTGCCTAATGAGTGAGCTAACTACATTAATTGCGTTGC
GCTCACTGCCCGCTTTCCAGTCGGGAAACCTGTCGTGCCAGCTGCATTAATGAATCGGCCAACGCGCGGG
GAGAGGCGGTTTGCGTATTGGGCGCTCTTCCGCTTCCTCGCTCACTGACTCGCTGCGCTCGGTCGTTCGG
CTGCGGCGAGCGGTATCAGCTCACTCAAAGGCGGTAATACGGTTATCCACAGAATCAGGGGATAACGCAG
GAAAGAACATGTGAGCAAAAGGCCAGCAAAAGGCCAGGAACCGTAAAAAGGCCGCGTTGCTGGCGTTTTT
CCATAGGCTCCGCCCCCCTGACGAGCATCACAAAAATCGACGCTCAAGTCAGAGGTGGCGAAACCCGACA
GGACTATAAAGATACCAGGCGTTTCCCCCTGGAAGCTCCCTCGTGCGCTCTCCTGTTCCGACCCTGCCGC
TTACCGGATACCTGTCCGCCTTTCTCCCTTCGGGAAGCGTGGCGCTTTCTCATAGCTCACGCTGTAGGTA
TCTCAGTTCGGTGTAGGTCGTTCGCTCCAAGCTGGGCTGTGTGCACGAACCCCCCGTTCAGCCCGACCGC
TGCGCCTTATCCGGTAACTATCGTCTTGAGTCCAACCCGGTAAGACACGACTTATCGCCACTGGCAGCAG
CCACTGGTAACAGGATTAGCAGAGCGAGGTATGTAGGCGGTGCTACAGAGTTCTTGAAGTGGTGGCCTAA
CTACGGCTACACTAGAAGAACAGTATTTGGTATCTGCGCTCTGCTGAAGCCAGTTACCTTCGGAAAAAGA
GTTGGTAGCTCTTGATCCGGCAAACAAACCACCGCTGGTAGCGGTGGTTTTTTTGTTTGCAAGCAGCAGA
TTACGCGCAGAAAAAAAGGATCTCAAGAAGATCCTTTGATCTTTTCTACGGGGTCTGACGCTCAGTGGAA
CGAAAACTCACGTTAAGGGATTTTGGTCATGAGATTATCAAAAAGGATCTTCACCTAGATCCTTTTAAAT
TAAAAATGAAGTTTTAAATCAATCTAAAGTATATATGAGTAAACTTGGTCTGACAGTTACCAATGCTTAA
TCAGTGAGGCACCTATCTCAGCGATCTGTCTATTTCGTTCATCCATAGTTGCCTGACTCCCCGTCGTGTA
GATAACTACGATACGGGAGGGCTTACCATCTGGCCCCAGTGCTGCAATGATACCGCGAGACCCACGCTCA
CCGGCTCCAGATTTATCAGCAATAAACCAGCCAGCCGGAAGGGCCGAGCGCAGAAGTGGTCCTGCAACTT
TATCCGCCTCCATCCAGTCTATTAATTGTTGCCGGGAAGCTAGAGTAAGTAGTTCGCCAGTTAATAGTTT
GCGCAACGTTGTTGCCATTGCTACAGGCATCGTGGTGTCACGCTCGTCGTTTGGTATGGCTTCATTCAGC
TCCGGTTCCCAACGATCAAGGCGAGTTACATGATCCCCCATGTTGTGCAAAAAAGCGGTTAGCTCCTTCG
GTCCTCCGATCGTTGTCAGAAGTAAGTTGGCCGCAGTGTTATCACTCATGGTTATGGCAGCACTGCATAA
TTCTCTTACTGTCATGCCATCCGTAAGATGCTTTTCTGTGACTGGTGAGTACTCAACCAAGTCATTCTGA
GAATAGTGTATGCGGCGACCGAGTTGCTCTTGCCCGGCGTCAATACGGGATAATACCGCGCCACATAGCA
GAACTTTAAAAGTGCTCATCATTGGAAAACGTTCTTCGGGGCGAAAACTCTCAAGGATCTTACCGCTGTT
GAGATCCAGTTCGATGTAACCCACTCGTGCACCCAACTGATCTTCAGCATCTTTTACTTTCACCAGCGTT
TCTGGGTGAGCAAAAACAGGAAGGCAAAATGCCGCAAAAAAGGGAATAAGGGCGACACGGAAATGTTGAA
TACTCATACTCTTCCTTTTTCAATAAGCGGCCGCGGCCATGCCGGCCACTAGTCTCGAGTTATTATTGAA
GCATTTATCAGGGTTATTGTCTCATGAGCGGATACATATTTGAATGTATTTAGAAAAATAAACAAATAGG
GGTTCCGCGCACATTTCCCCGAAAAGTGCCACCTGACGTCTAAGAAACCATTATTATCATGACATTAACC
TATAAAAATAGGCGTATCACGAGGCCCTTTCGTCTCGCGCGTTTCGGTGATGACGGTGAAAACCTCTGAC
ACATGCAGCTCCCGGAGACGGTCACAGCTTGTCTGTAAGCGGATGCCGGGAGCAGACAAGCCCGTCAGGG
CGCGTCAGCGGGTGTTGGCGGGTGTCGGGGCTGGCTTAACTATGCGGCATCAGAGCAGATTGTACTGAGA
GTGCACCATATGAAGACGTCGCCTCCTCACTACTTCTGGAATAGCTCAGAGGCCGAGGCGGCCTCGGCCT
CTGCATAAAT
